Addgene plasmid #73698: pUAS-syb:spGFP1–10
Purpose: Neuronal-synaptobrevin (syb):spGFP1–10 chimera for synaptic GRASP
Depositing lab: Marco Gallio. Depositing organization: Northwestern University. Publication: Dynamic labelling of neural connections in multiple colours by trans-synaptic fluorescence complementation. Macpherson LJ, Zaharieva EE, Kearney PJ, Alpert MH, Lin TY, Turan Z, Lee CH, Gallio M. Nat Commun. 2015 Dec 4;6:10024. doi: 10.1038/ncomms10024. PubMed 26635273.
Backbone
  Vector backbone: pUAST
  Backbone size w/o insert (bp): 8904
  Total vector size (bp): 10285
  Vector type: Insect Expression ; Drosophila
Growth in bacteria
  Bacterial resistance: Ampicillin, 100 μg/mL
  Growth temperature: 37°C
  Growth strain: DH5alpha
  Copy number: Unknown
Gene/Insert
  Gene/Insert name: Neuronal-synaptobrevin:spGFP1–10 chimera
  Species: D. melanogaster (fly)
  Cloning method: Restriction Enzyme; 5′ cloning site XhoI (not destroyed); 3′ cloning site XbaI (not destroyed)
  Sequencing primers: 5′ HSP70; 3′ SV40
Resource information
  A portion of this plasmid was derived from a plasmid made by: spGFP1–10 was amplified from ace-4 CD4-2 spGFP1–10 (gift of C. Bargmann)
Terms and licenses: Academic/Nonprofit Terms; Industry Terms: Not Available to Industry
How to cite: pUAS-syb:spGFP1–10 was a gift from Marco Gallio (Addgene plasmid # 73698 ; http://n2t.net/addgene:73698 ; RRID:Addgene_73698)
