[The description below was written by a language model from this plasmid's Addgene catalogue record and pLannotate feature annotations shown in this document.]
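Description:
pUAS-syb:spGFP1–10 is a Drosophila transgenesis and expression plasmid built on the pUAST backbone, about 10.3 kb in total. It is maintained in E. coli through a high-copy ColE1/pUC-type origin and an ampicillin resistance gene (β-lactamase with its own promoter). For use in flies, the expression cassette and a mini-white eye-colour marker lie between P element 5′ and 3′ ends. This arrangement permits transposase-mediated germline integration, and transformants are recognised by rescue of eye pigmentation in a white mutant background.

The payload was cloned between XhoI and XbaI sites. It is a chimera of neuronal synaptobrevin (listed as D. melanogaster) fused upstream of spGFP1–10, the superfolder GFP fragment comprising the first ten β-strands. The automated annotation labels the synaptobrevin portion by similarity to mouse VAMP2, which probably reflects homology-based matching rather than a mouse origin. Expression is driven by five tandem Gal4-binding UAS sites placed ahead of the hsp70 basal promoter, so the fusion is made only in cells that supply Gal4. The transcript is processed through the SV40 small t intron and terminated at the SV40 polyadenylation signal; the small t, large T and NLS annotations are fragments of this SV40 3′ region rather than expressed parts.

The construct serves as the presynaptic half of synaptic GRASP (GFP reconstitution across synaptic partners). Synaptobrevin is a synaptic vesicle SNARE protein, so the fusion targets the non-fluorescent GFP fragment to synaptic vesicles. Fluorescence arises only where the fragment meets the complementary GFP11 strand, supplied separately on a partner cell. This allows labelling of connections between genetically defined neuronal populations.
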