Features (pLannotate 1.2.2; 20 found; start..end, strand, type, name):
    115..136     -  misc_feature   MCS (fragment): pUC18/19 multiple cloning site
    135..229     +  protein_bind   5X UAS: five tandem copies of the "ScaI site" 17-mer CGGAGTACTGTCCTCCG, an upstream activating sequence (UAS) that efficiently binds yeast Gal4 (Webster et al., 1988; Pfeiffer et al., 2010) GAL4
    248..486     +  promoter       hsp70 promoter: Drosophila melanogaster hsp70Bb promoter
    576..926     +  CDS            Vamp2: VAMP2_MOUSE - Also known as Syb2. Experimental evidence at protein level: Swiss-Prot protein existence level 1. Involved in the targeting and/or fusion of transport vesicles to their target membrane (PubMed:9430681). Major SNARE protein of synaptic vesicles which mediates fusion of synaptic vesicles to release neurotransmitters. Essential for fast vesicular exocytosis and activity-dependent neurotransmitter release as well as fast endocytosis that mediates rapid reuse of synaptic vesicles (PubMed:15475946). Modulates the gating characteristics of the delayed rectifier voltage- dependent potass
   1125..1766    +  CDS            GFP(1-10): fragment of superfolder GFP consisting of the first 10 β-strands associates with GFP11, the 11th β-strand, to reconstitute fluorescent GFP (Cabantous et al., 2005; Kamiyama et al., 2016)
   1783..1857    +  CDS            small t antigen (fragment): SV40 (simian virus 40) small t antigen
   1859..1924    +  intron         small t intron: SV40 (simian virus 40) small t antigen intron
   2054..2074    +  CDS            SV40 NLS: nuclear localization signal of SV40 (simian virus 40) large T antigen
   2393..2476    +  CDS            large T antigen (fragment): large T antigen from SV40 (simian virus 40)
   2499..2633    +  polyA_signal   SV40 poly(A) signal: SV40 polyadenylation signal
   3138..6020    +  CDS            mini-white: Drosophila white gene eye color pigment; white; This is a modified version of the white gene lacking part of the first intron.
   6798..7383    -  misc_feature   P element 5' end: No description available
   7384..7612    -  CDS            mini-white (fragment): Drosophila white gene eye color pigment; white; This is a modified version of the white gene lacking part of the first intron.
   7618..8206    -  rep_origin     ori: high-copy-number ColE1/pMB1/pBR322/pUC origin of replication
   8377..9237    -  CDS            AmpR: β-lactamase; bla; confers resistance to ampicillin, carbenicillin, and related antibiotics
   9238..9342    -  promoter       AmpR promoter: bla
   9437..9472    +  CDS            rop (fragment): Rop protein, which maintains plasmids at low copy number; rop
   9574..9643    +  misc_feature   bom (fragment): basis of mobility region from pBR322
   9642..10144   -  gene           mini-white (fragment): white; This modified version of the white gene lacks part of the first intron.
  10144..73      -  misc_feature   P element 3' end (across the origin): P element 3' end
>Addgene plasmid #73698 | pUAS-syb:spGFP1–10 | depositor full sequence | sequence record 140469 | pUAS-syb:spGFP1–10 sequence 10303 bps
TTGAATTAACTCATAATATTAATTAGACGAAATTATTTTTAAAGTTTTATTTTTAATAATTTGCGAGTAC
GCAAAGCTTGGCTGCATCCAACGCGTTGGGAGCTCTCCGGATCCAAGCTTGCATGCCTGCAGGTCGGAGT
ACTGTCCTCCGAGCGGAGTACTGTCCTCCGAGCGGAGTACTGTCCTCCGAGCGGAGTACTGTCCTCCGAG
CGGAGTACTGTCCTCCGAGCGGAGACTCTAGCGAGCGCCGGAGTATAAATAGAGGCGCTTCGTCTACGGA
GCGACAATTCAATTCAAACAAGCAAAGTGAACACGTCGCTAAGCGAAAGCTAAGCAAATAAACAAGCGCA
GCTGAACAAGCTAAACAATCTGCAGTAAAGTGCAAGTTAAAGTGAATCAATTAAAAGTAACCAGCAACCA
AGTAAATCAACTGCAACTACTGAAATCTGCCAAGAAGTAATTATTGAATACAAGAAGAGAACTCTGAATA
GGGAATTGGGAATTCGCTGAGGCCACCAGAGCACCACCAGCCAAACCACAGAAGCAACCACACAGCCACC
AGAGCCATGGCGGACGCTGCACCAGCTGGCGATGCACCACCCAATGCCGGAGCCCCGGCCGGAGAGGGCG
GCGATGGCGAGATTGTGGGCGGACCACACAATCCGCAGCAGATCGCGGCACAGAAGCGTCTGCAGCAGAC
GCAGGCGCAGGTCGATGAGGTCGTGGACATCATGCGCACGAACGTGGAGAAGGTGCTGGAGCGCGACAGC
AAGCTGTCGGAGCTGGACGACCGTGCCGATGCCTTGCAGCAGGGTGCCTCGCAGTTTGAGCAGCAGGCGG
GCAAGCTCAAGAGGAAATTCTGGCTTCAGAACTTAAAGATGATGATCATCATGGGCGTGATTGGCCTGGT
TGTCGTGGGCATTATTGCAAATAAACTTGGACTCATAGGCGGGGAGCAGCCGCCACAGTACCAGTATCCC
CCACAGTACATGCAGCCACCGCCGCCGCCACCGCAGCAGCCAGCCGGAGGACAGTCATCGCTGGTGGATG
CGGCAGGAGCAGGAGACGGAGCAGGAGCAGGAGGATCGGCAGGAGCTGGCGATCACGGCGGCGTGGCTCG
AGGAATGTCCAAAGGAGAAGAACTGTTTACCGGTGTTGTGCCAATTTTGGTTGAACTCGATGGTGATGTC
AACGGACATAAGTTCTCAGTGAGAGGCGAAGGAGAAGGTGACGCCACCATTGGAAAATTGACTCTTAAAT
TCATCTGTACTACTGGTAAACTTCCTGTACCATGGCCGACTCTCGTAACAACGCTTACGTACGGAGTTCA
GTGCTTTTCGAGATACCCAGACCATATGAAAAGACATGACTTTTTTAAGTCGGCTATGCCTGAAGGTTAC
GTGCAAGAAAGAACAATTTCGTTCAAAGATGATGGAAAATATAAAACTAGAGCAGTTGTTAAATTTGAAG
GAGATACTTTGGTTAACCGCATTGAACTGAAAGGAACAGATTTTAAAGAAGATGGTAATATTCTTGGACA
CAAACTCGAATACAATTTTAATAGTCATAACGTATACATCACTGCTGATAAGCAAAAGAACGGAATTAAA
GCGAATTTCACAGTACGCCATAATGTAGAAGATGGCAGTGTTCAACTTGCCGACCATTACCAACAAAACA
CCCCTATTGGAGACGGTCCGGTACTTCTTCCTGATAATCACTACCTCTCAACACAAACAGTCCTGAGCAA
AGATCCAAATGAAAAAGGAACATAGTCTAGAGGATCTTTGTGAAGGAACCTTACTTCTGTGGTGTGACAT
AATTGGACAAACTACCTACAGAGATTTAAAGCTCTAAGGTAAATATAAAATTTTTAAGTGTATAATGTGT
TAAACTACTGATTCTAATTGTTTGTGTATTTTAGATTCCAACCTATGGAACTGATGAATGGGAGCAGTGG
TGGAATGCCTTTAATGAGGAAAACCTGTTTTGCTCAGAAGAAATGCCATCTAGTGATGATGAGGCTACTG
CTGACTCTCAACATTCTACTCCTCCAAAAAAGAAGAGAAAGGTAGAAGACCCCAAGGACTTTCCTTCAGA
ATTGCTAAGTTTTTTGAGTCATGCTGTGTTTAGTAATAGAACTCTTGCTTGCTTTGCTATTTACACCACA
AAGGAAAAAGCTGCACTGCTATACAAGAAAATTATGGAAAAATATTCTGTAACCTTTATAAGTAGGCATA
ACAGTTATAATCATAACATACTGTTTTTTCTTACTCCACACAGGCATAGAGTGTCTGCTATTAATAACTA
TGCTCAAAAATTGTGTACCTTTAGCTTTTTAATTTGTAAAGGGGTTAATAAGGAATATTTGATGTATAGT
GCCTTGACTAGAGATCATAATCAGCCATACCACATTTGTAGAGGTTTTACTTGCTTTAAAAAACCTCCCA
CACCTCCCCCTGAACCTGAAACATAAAATGAATGCAATTGTTGTTGTTAACTTGTTTATTGCAGCTTATA
ATGGTTACAAATAAAGCAATAGCATCACAAATTTCACAAATAAAGCATTTTTTTCACTGCATTCTAGTTG
TGGTTTGTCCAAACTCATCAATGTATCTTATCATGTCTGGATCGGATCCACTAGAAGGCCTTAGTATGTA
TGTAAGTTAATAAAACCCTTTTTTGGAGAATGTAGATTTAAAAAAACATATTTTTTTTTTATTTTTTACT
GCACTGGACATCATTGAACTTATCTGATCAGTTTTAAATTTACTTCGATCCAAGGGTATTTGAAGTACCA
GGTTCTTTCGATTACCTCTCACTCAAAATGACATTCCACTCAAAGTCAGCGCTGTTTGCCTCCTTCTCTG
TCCACAGAAATATCGCCGTCTCTTTCGCCGCTGCGTCCGCTATCTCTTTCGCCACCGTTTGTAGCGTTAC
CTAGCGTCAATGTCCGCCTTCAGTTGCACTTTGTCAGCGGTTTCGTGACGAAGCTCCAAGCGGTTTACGC
CATCAATTAAACACAAAGTGCTGTGCCAAAACTCCTCTCGCTTCTTATTTTTGTTTGTTTTTTGAGTGAT
TGGGGTGGTGATTGGTTTTGGGTGGGTAAGCAGGGGAAAGTGTGAAAAATCCCGGCAATGGGCCAAGAGG
ATCAGGAGCTATTAATTCGCGGAGGCAGCAAACACCCATCTGCCGAGCATCTGAACAATGTGAGTAGTAC
ATGTGCATACATCTTAAGTTCACTTGATCTATAGGAACTGCGATTGCAACATCAAATTGTCTGCGGCGTG
AGAACTGCGACCCACAAAAATCCCAAACCGCAATCGCACAAACAAATAGTGACACGAAACAGATTATTCT
GGTAGCTGTGCTCGCTATATAAGACAATTTTTAAGATCATATCATGATCAAGACATCTAAAGGCATTCAT
TTTCGACTACATTCTTTTTTACAAAAAATATAACAACCAGATATTTTAAGCTGATCCTAGATGCACAAAA
AATAAATAAAAGTATAAACCTACTTCGTAGGATACTTCGTTTTGTTCGGGGTTAGATGAGCATAACGCTT
GTAGTTGATATTTGAGATCCCCTATCATTGCAGGGTGACAGCGGAGCGGCTTCGCAGAGCTGCATTAACC
AGGGCTTCGGGCAGGCCAAAAACTACGGCACGCTCCTGCCACCCAGTCCGCCGGAGGACTCCGGTTCAGG
GAGCGGCCAACTAGCCGAGAACCTCACCTATGCCTGGCACAATATGGACATCTTTGGGGCGGTCAATCAG
CCGGGCTCCGGATGGCGGCAGCTGGTCAACCGGACACGCGGACTATTCTGCAACGAGCGACACATACCGG
CGCCCAGGAAACATTTGCTCAAGAACGGTGAGTTTCTATTCGCAGTCGGCTGATCTGTGTGAAATCTTAA
TAAAGGGTCCAATTACCAATTTGAAACTCAGTTTGCGGCGTGGCCTATCCGGGCGAACTTTTGGCCGTGA
TGGGCAGTTCCGGTGCCGGAAAGACGACCCTGCTGAATGCCCTTGCCTTTCGATCGCCGCAGGGCATCCA
AGTATCGCCATCCGGGATGCGACTGCTCAATGGCCAACCTGTGGACGCCAAGGAGATGCAGGCCAGGTGC
GCCTATGTCCAGCAGGATGACCTCTTTATCGGCTCCCTAACGGCCAGGGAACACCTGATTTTCCAGGCCA
TGGTGCGGATGCCACGACATCTGACCTATCGGCAGCGAGTGGCCCGCGTGGATCAGGTGATCCAGGAGCT
TTCGCTCAGCAAATGTCAGCACACGATCATCGGTGTGCCCGGCAGGGTGAAAGGTCTGTCCGGCGGAGAA
AGGAAGCGTCTGGCATTCGCCTCCGAGGCACTAACCGATCCGCCGCTTCTGATCTGCGATGAGCCCACCT
CCGGACTGGACTCATTTACCGCCCACAGCGTCGTCCAGGTGCTGAAGAAGCTGTCGCAGAAGGGCAAGAC
CGTCATCCTGACCATTCATCAGCCGTCTTCCGAGCTGTTTGAGCTCTTTGACAAGATCCTTCTGATGGCC
GAGGGCAGGGTAGCTTTCTTGGGCACTCCCAGCGAAGCCGTCGACTTCTTTTCCTAGTGAGTTCGATGTG
TTTATTAAGGGTATCTAGCATTACATTACATCTCAACTCCTATCCAGCGTGGGTGCCCAGTGTCCTACCA
ACTACAATCCGGCGGACTTTTACGTACAGGTGTTGGCCGTTGTGCCCGGACGGGAGATCGAGTCCCGTGA
TCGGATCGCCAAGATATGCGACAATTTTGCTATTAGCAAAGTAGCCCGGGATATGGAGCAGTTGTTGGCC
ACCAAAAATTTGGAGAAGCCACTGGAGCAGCCGGAGAATGGGTACACCTACAAGGCCACCTGGTTCATGC
AGTTCCGGGCGGTCCTGTGGCGATCCTGGCTGTCGGTGCTCAAGGAACCACTCCTCGTAAAAGTGCGACT
TATTCAGACAACGGTGAGTGGTTCCAGTGGAAACAAATGATATAACGCTTACAATTCTTGGAAACAAATT
CGCTAGATTTTAGTTAGAATTGCCTGATTCCACACCCTTCTTAGTTTTTTTCAATGAGATGTATAGTTTA
TAGTTTTGCAGAAAATAAATAAATTTCATTTAACTCGCGAACATGTTGAAGATATGAATATTAATGAGAT
GCGAGTAACATTTTAATTTGCAGATGGTTGCCATCTTGATTGGCCTCATCTTTTTGGGCCAACAACTCAC
GCAAGTGGGCGTGATGAATATCAACGGAGCCATCTTCCTCTTCCTGACCAACATGACCTTTCAAAACGTC
TTTGCCACGATAAATGTAAGTCTTGTTTAGAATACATTTGCATATTAATAATTTACTAACTTTCTAATGA
ATCGATTCGATTTAGGTGTTCACCTCAGAGCTGCCAGTTTTTATGAGGGAGGCCCGAAGTCGACTTTATC
GCTGTGACACATACTTTCTGGGCAAAACGATTGCCGAATTACCGCTTTTTCTCACAGTGCCACTGGTCTT
CACGGCGATTGCCTATCCGATGATCGGACTGCGGGCCGGAGTGCTGCACTTCTTCAACTGCCTGGCGCTG
GTCACTCTGGTGGCCAATGTGTCAACGTCCTTCGGATATCTAATATCCTGCGCCAGCTCCTCGACCTCGA
TGGCGCTGTCTGTGGGTCCGCCGGTTATCATACCATTCCTGCTCTTTGGCGGCTTCTTCTTGAACTCGGG
CTCGGTGCCAGTATACCTCAAATGGTTGTCGTACCTCTCATGGTTCCGTTACGCCAACGAGGGTCTGCTG
ATTAACCAATGGGCGGACGTGGAGCCGGGCGAAATTAGCTGCACATCGTCGAACACCACGTGCCCCAGTT
CGGGCAAGGTCATCCTGGAGACGCTTAACTTCTCCGCCGCCGATCTGCCGCTGGACTACGTGGGTCTGGC
CATTCTCATCGTGAGCTTCCGGGTGCTCGCATATCTGGCTCTAAGACTTCGGGCCCGACGCAAGGAGTAG
CCGACATATATCCGAAATAACTGCTTGTTTTTTTTTTTACCATTATTACCATCGTGTTTACTGTTTATTG
CCCCCTCAAAAAGCTAATGTAATTATATTTGTGCCAATAAAAACAAGATATGACCTATAGAATACAAGTA
TTTCCCCTTCGAACATCCCCACAAGTAGACTTTGGATTTGTCTTCTAACCAAAAGACTTACACACCTGCA
TACCTTACATCAAAAACTCGTTTATCGCTACATAAAACACCGGGATATATTTTTTATATACATACTTTTC
AAATCGCGCGCCCTCTTCATAATTCACCTCCACCACACCACGTTTCGTAGTTGCTCTTTCGCTGTCTCCC
ACCCGCTCTCCGCAACACATTCACCTTTTGTTCGACGACCTTGGAGCGACTGTCGTTAGTTCCGCGCGAT
TCGGTTCGCTCAAATGGTTCCGAGTGGTTCATTTCGTCTCAATAGAAATTAGTAATAAATATTTGTATGT
ACAATTTATTTGCTCCAATATATTTGTATATATTTCCCTCACAGCTATATTTATTCTAATTTAATATTAT
GACTTTTTAAGGTAATTTTTTGTGACCTGTTCGGAGTGATTAGCGTTACAATTTGAACTGAAAGTGACAT
CCAGTGTTTGTTCCTTGTGTAGATGCATCTCAAAAAAATGGTGGGCATAATAGTGTTGTTTATATATATC
AAAAATAACAACTATAATAATAAGAATACATTTAATTTAGAAAATGCTTGGATTTCACTGGAACTAGAAT
TAATTCGGCTGCTGCTCTAAACGACGCATTTCGTACTCCAAAGTACGAATTTTTTCCCTCAAGCTCTTAT
TTTCATTAAACAATGAACAGGACCTAACGCACAGTCACGTTATTGTTTACATAAATGATTTTTTTTACTA
TTCAAACTTACTCTGTTTGTGTACTCCCACTGGTATAGCCTTCTTTTATCTTTTCTGGTTCAGGCTCTAT
CACTTTACTAGGTACGGCATCTGCGTTGAGTCGCCTCCTTTTAAATGTCTGACCTTTTGCAGGTGCAGCC
TTCCACTGCGAATCATTAAAGTGGGTATCACAAATTTGGGAGTTTTCACCAAGGCTGCACCCAAGGCTCT
GCTCCCACAATTTTCTCTTAATAGCACACTTCGGCACGTGAATTAATTTTACTCCAGTCACAGCTTTGCA
GCAAAATTTGCAATATTTCATTTTTTTTTATTCCACGTAAGGGTTAATGTTTTCAAAAAAAAATTCGTCC
GCACACAACCTTTCCTCTCAACAAGCAAACGTGCACTGAATTTAAGTGTATACTTCGGTAAGCTTCGGCT
ATCGACGGGACCACCTTATGTTATTTCATCATGGGCCAGACCCACGTAGTCCAGCGGCAGATCGGCGGCG
GAGAAGTTAAGCGTCTCCAGGATGACCTTGCCCGAACTGGGGCACGTGGTGTTCGACGATGTGCAGCTAA
TTTCGCCCGGCTCCACGTCCGCCCATTGGTTAATCAGCAGACCCTCGTTGGCGTAACGGAACCATGAGAG
GTACGACAACCATTTGAGGTATACTGGCACCGAGCCCGAGTTCAAGAAGAAGGCGTTTTTCCATAGGCTC
CGCCCCCCTGACGAGCATCACAAAAATCGACGCTCAAGTCAGAGGTGGCGAAACCCGACAGGACTATAAA
GATACCAGGCGTTTCCCCCTGGAAGCTCCCTCGTGCGCTCTCCTGTTCCGACCCTGCCGCTTACCGGATA
CCTGTCCGCCTTTCTCCCTTCGGGAAGCGTGGCGCTTTCTCAATGCTCACGCTGTAGGTATCTCAGTTCG
GTGTAGGTCGTTCGCTCCAAGCTGGGCTGTGTGCACGAACCCCCCGTTCAGCCCGACCGCTGCGCCTTAT
CCGGTAACTATCGTCTTGAGTCCAACCCGGTAAGACACGACTTATCGCCACTGGCAGCAGCCACTGGTAA
CAGGATTAGCAGAGCGAGGTATGTAGGCGGTGCTACAGAGTTCTTGAAGTGGTGGCCTAACTACGGCTAC
ACTAGAAGGACAGTATTTGGTATCTGCGCTCTGCTGAAGCCAGTTACCTTCGGAAAAAGAGTTGGTAGCT
CTTGATCCGGCAAACAAACCACCGCTGGTAGCGGTGGTTTTTTTGTTTGCAAGCAGCAGATTACGCGCAG
AAAAAAAGGATCTCAAGAAGATCCTTTGATCTTTTCTACGGGGTCTGACGCTCAGTGGAACGAAAACTCA
CGTTAAGGGATTTTGGTCATGAGATTATCAAAAAGGATCTTCACCTAGATCCTTTTAAATTAAAAATGAA
GTTTTAAATCAATCTAAAGTATATATGAGTAAACTTGGTCTGACAGTTACCAATGCTTAATCAGTGAGGC
ACCTATCTCAGCGATCTGTCTATTTCGTTCATCCATAGTTGCCTGACTCCCCGTCGTGTAGATAACTACG
ATACGGGAGGGCTTACCATCTGGCCCCAGTGCTGCAATGATACCGCGAGACCCACGCTCACCGGCTCCAG
ATTTATCAGCAATAAACCAGCCAGCCGGAAGGGCCGAGCGCAGAAGTGGTCCTGCAACTTTATCCGCCTC
CATCCAGTCTATTAATTGTTGCCGGGAAGCTAGAGTAAGTAGTTCGCCAGTTAATAGTTTGCGCAACGTT
GTTGCCATTGCTACAGGCATCGTGGTGTCACGCTCGTCGTTTGGTATGGCTTCATTCAGCTCCGGTTCCC
AACGATCAAGGCGAGTTACATGATCCCCCATGTTGTGCAAAAAAGCGGTTAGCTCCTTCGGTCCTCCGAT
CGTTGTCAGAAGTAAGTTGGCCGCAGTGTTATCACTCATGGTTATGGCAGCACTGCATAATTCTCTTACT
GTCATGCCATCCGTAAGATGCTTTTCTGTGACTGGTGAGTACTCAACCAAGTCATTCTGAGAATAGTGTA
TGCGGCGACCGAGTTGCTCTTGCCCGGCGTCAACACGGGATAATACCGCGCCACATAGCAGAACTTTAAA
AGTGCTCATCATTGGAAAACGTTCTTCGGGGCGAAAACTCTCAAGGATCTTACCGCTGTTGAGATCCAGT
TCGATGTAACCCACTCGTGCACCCAACTGATCTTCAGCATCTTTTACTTTCACCAGCGTTTCTGGGTGAG
CAAAAACAGGAAGGCAAAATGCCGCAAAAAAGGGAATAAGGGCGACACGGAAATGTTGAATACTCATACT
CTTCCTTTTTCAATATTATTGAAGCATTTATCAGGGTTATTGTCTCATGAGCGGATACATATTTGAATGT
ATTTAGAAAAATAAACAAATAGGGGTTCCGCGCACATTTCCCCGAAAAGTGCCACCTGACGTCTAAGAAA
CCATTATTATCATGACATTAACCTATAAAAATAGGCGTATCACGAGGCCCTTTCGTCTCGCGCGTTTCGG
TGATGACGGTGAAAACCTCTGACACATGCAGCTCCCGGAGACGGTCACAGCTTGTCTGTAAGCGGATGCC
GGGAGCAGACAAGCCCGTCAGGGCGCGTCAGCGGGTGTTGGCGGGTGTCGGGGCTGGCTTAACTATGCGG
CATCAGAGCAGATTGTACTGAGAGTGCACCATATGCGGTGTGAAATACCGCACCGAATCGCGCGGAACTA
ACGACAGTCGCTCCAAGGTCGTCGAACAAAAGGTGAATGTGTTGCGGAGAGCGGGTGGGAGACAGCGAAA
GAGCAACTACGAAACGTGGTGTGGTGGAGGTGAATTATGAAGAGGGCGCGCGATTTGAAAAGTATGTATA
TAAAAAATATATCCCGGTGTTTTATGTAGCGATAAACGAGTTTTTGATGTAAGGTATGCAGGTGTGTAAG
TCTTTTGGTTAGAAGACAAATCCAAAGTCTACTTGTGGGGATGTTCGAAGGGGAAATACTTGTATTCTAT
AGGTCATATCTTGTTTTTATTGGCACAAATATAATTACATTAGCTTTTTGAGGGGGCAATAAACAGTAAA
CACGATGGTAATAATGGTAAAAAAAAAAACAAGCAGTTATTTCGGATATATGTCGGCTACTCCTTGCGTC
GGGCCCGAAGTCTTAGAGCCAGATATGCGAGCACCCGGAAGCTCACGATGAGAATGGCCAGACCATGATG
AAATAACATAAGGTGGTCCCGTCGGCAAGAGACATCCACTTAACGTATGCTTGCAATAAGTGCGAGTGAA
AGGAATAGTATTCTGAGTGTCGTATTGAGTCTGAGTGAGACAGCGATATGATTGTTGATTAACCCTTAGC
ATGTCCGTGGGGT
