>Addgene plasmid #73698 | pUAS-syb:spGFP1–10 | addgene partial sequence | sequence record 138823 | Pry1 5'-ccttagcatgtccgtggggtttgaat-3'
ATATTAATTAGACGAAATTATTTTTAAAGTTTTATTTTTAATAATTTGCGAGTACGCAAAGCTTGGCTGC
ATCCAACGCGTTGGGAGCTCTCCGGATCCAAGCTTGCATGCCTGCAGGTCGGAGTACTGTCCTCCGAGCG
GAGTACTGTCCTCCGAGCGGAGTACTGTCCTCCGAGCGGAGTACTGTCCTCCGAGCGGAGTACTGTCCTC
CGAGCGGAGACTCTAGCGAGCGCCGGAGTATAAATAGAGGCGCTTCGTCTACGGAGCGACAATTCAATTC
AAACAAGCAAAGTGAACACGTCGCTAAGCGAAAGCTAAGCAAATAAACAAGCGCAGCTGAACAAGCTAAA
CAATCTGCAGTAAAGTGCAAGTTAAAGTGAATCAATTAAAAGTAACCAGCAACCAAGTAAATCAACTGCA
ACTACTGAAATCTGCCAAGAAGTAATTATTGAATACAAGAAGAGAACTCTGAATAGGGAATTGGGAATTC
GCTGAGGCCACCAGAGCACCACCAGCCAAACCACAGAAGCAACCACACAGCCACCAGAGCCATGGCGGAC
GCTGCACCAGCTGGCGATGCACCACCCAATGCCGGAGCCCCGGCCGGAGAGGGCGGCGATGGCGAGATTG
TGGGCGGACCACACAATCCGCAGCAGATCGCGGCACAGAAGCGTCTGCAGCAGACGCAGGCGCAGGTCGA
TGAGGTCGTGGACATCATGCGCACGAACGTGGAGAAGGTGCTGGAGCGCGACAGCAAGCTGTCGGAGCTG
GACGACCGTGCCGATGCCTTGCAGCAGGGTGCCTCGCAGTTTGAGCAGCAGGCGGGCAAGCTCAAGAGGA
AATTCTGGCTTCAGAACTTAAAGATGATGATCATCATGGGCGTGATTGGCCTGGTTGTCGTGGGCATTAT
TGCAAATAAACTTGGACTCATAGGCGGGGAGCAGCCGCCACAGTACCAGTATCCCCCACAGTACATGCAG
CCACCGCCGCCGCCACCGCAGCAGCCAGCCGGAGGACAGTCATCGCTGGTGGATGCGGCAGGAGCAGGAG
ACGGAGCAG
