>Addgene plasmid #73698 | pUAS-syb:spGFP1–10 | addgene partial sequence | sequence record 139541 | SV40-splice-R2 5'-CACAAACAATTAGAATCAGTAG-3'
TACACTTAAAAATTTTATATTTACCTTAGAGCTTTAAATCTCTGTAGGTAGTTTGTCCAATTATGTCACA
CCACAGAAGTAAGGTTCCTTCACAAAGATCCTCTAGACTATGTTCCTTTTTCATTTGGATCTTTGCTCAG
GACTGTTTGTGTTGAGAGGTAGTGATTATCAGGAAGAAGTACCGGACCGTCTCCAATAGGGGTGTTTTGT
TGGTAATGGTCGGCAAGTTGAACACTGCCATCTTCTACATTATGGCGTACTGTGAAATTCGCTTTAATTC
CGTTCTTTTGCTTATCAGCAGTGATGTATACGTTATGACTATTAAAATTGTATTCGAGTTTGTGTCCAAG
AATATTACCATCTTCTTTAAAATCTGTTCCTTTCAGTTCAATGCGGTTAACCAAAGTATCTCCTTCAAAT
TTAACAACTGCTCTAGTTTTATATTTTCCATCATCTTTGAACGAAATTGTTCTTTCTTGCACGTAACCTT
CAGGCATAGCCGACTTAAAAAAGTCATGTCTTTTCATATGGTCTGGGTATCTCGAAAAGCACTGAACTCC
GTACGTAAGCGTTGTTACGAGAGTCGGCCATGGTACAGGAAGTTTACCAGTAGTACAGATGAATTTAAGA
GTCAATTTTCCAATGGTGGCGTCACCTTCTCCTTCGCCTCTCACTGAGAACTTATGTCCGTTGACATCAC
CATCGAGTTCAACCAAAATTGGCACAACACCGGTAAACAGTTCTTCTCCTTTGGACATTCCTCGAGCCAC
GCCGCCGTGATCGCCAGCTCCTGCCGATCCTCCTGCTCCTGCTCCGTCTCCTGCTCCTGCCGCATCCACC
AGCGATGACTGTCCTCCGGCTGGCTGCTGCGGTGGCGGCGGCGGTGGCTGCATGTACTGTGGGGGATACT
GGTACTGTGGCGGCTGCTCCCCGCCTATGAGTCCAAGTTTATTTGCAATAATGCCCACGACAACCAGGCC
AATCACGCCCATGATGATCATCATCTTTAAGTTCTGAAGCCAGAATTTCCTCTTGAGCTTGCCCGCCTGC
TGCTCAAACTGCGAGGCACCCTGCTGCAAGGCATCGGCACGGTCGTCCAGCTCCGACAGCTTGCTGTCGC
GCTCCAGCAC
